Addgene plasmid #168005: AP-PTEN(med)
Purpose: positive selection PACE Accessory Plasmid
Depositing lab: David Liu. Depositing organization: Broad Institute. Publication: Phage-assisted evolution of botulinum neurotoxin proteases with reprogrammed specificity. Blum TR, Liu H, Packer MS, Xiong X, Lee PG, Zhang S, Richter M, Minasov G, Satchell KJF, Dong M, Liu DR. Science. 2021 Feb 19;371(6531):803-810. doi: 10.1126/science.abf5972. PubMed 33602850.
Backbone
  Vector backbone: SC101
  Backbone manufacturer: David Liu Lab
  Vector type: Synthetic Biology
Growth in bacteria
  Bacterial resistance: Ampicillin, 100 μg/mL
  Growth temperature: 37°C
  Growth strain: DH5alpha
  Copy number: Low Copy
Gene/Insert
  Gene/Insert name: PTEN-T7PAP
  Species: Synthetic
  Cloning method: Ligation Independent Cloning
Terms and licenses: Academic/Nonprofit Terms; Industry Terms: Not Available to Industry
Depositor comments: Additional insert: gIII/luxAB
How to cite: AP-PTEN(med) was a gift from David Liu (Addgene plasmid # 168005 ; http://n2t.net/addgene:168005 ; RRID:Addgene_168005)
