[The description below was written by a language model from this plasmid's Addgene catalogue record and pLannotate feature annotations shown in this document.]
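Description:
AP-PTEN(med) is a low-copy bacterial accessory plasmid for positive selection in phage-assisted continuous evolution (PACE), deposited with work on evolving botulinum neurotoxin proteases toward reprogrammed substrate specificity. It is built on an SC101 backbone, replicating in E. coli through the pSC101 origin and its required Rep101 (RepA) protein. Selection is by ampicillin resistance from a bla cassette with its own promoter. rrnB T1 terminators insulate the functional modules from one another.

The payload consists of two linked modules. The first is the PTEN-T7PAP insert, a protease-activated T7 RNA polymerase. In the annotated sequence, a T7 lysozyme coding segment (a natural inhibitor of T7 RNA polymerase) is followed by a short fragment of human PTEN and then the T7 RNA polymerase coding sequence, all on the same strand. This layout is consistent with a single fusion in which the PTEN-derived peptide serves as a cleavable linker: the tethered lysozyme holds the polymerase inactive until a protease cuts the PTEN sequence. The promoter driving this fusion is not annotated or stated in the record.

The second module, on the opposite strand, is a T7 promoter driving M13 gene III followed by luxA and luxB from Photorhabdus luminescens. Polymerase released by cleavage transcribes gene III, supplying the pIII coat protein that selection phage lacking it need to produce infectious progeny. Phage propagation is thereby coupled to protease activity on the PTEN sequence, while the luciferase subunits give a luminescent readout of the same circuit. The "(med)" in the name presumably denotes an intermediate selection stringency, though the record does not define it.
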