Features (pLannotate 1.2.2; 13 found; start..end, strand, type, name):
    107..211     +  promoter       AmpR promoter: bla
    212..1072    +  CDS            AmpR: β-lactamase; bla; confers resistance to ampicillin, carbenicillin, and related antibiotics
   1123..1169    +  terminator     rrnB T1 terminator: transcription terminator T1 from the E. coli rrnB gene
   1354..1805    +  CDS            T7 lysozyme (fragment): lysozyme from bacteriophage T7 inhibitor of T7 RNA polymerase
   1834..1896    +  CDS            PTEN (fragment): PTEN_HUMAN - Also known as MMAC1, TEP1. Experimental evidence at protein level: Swiss-Prot protein existence level 1. [Isoform alpha]: Functional kinase, like isoform 1 it antagonizes the PI3K-AKT/PKB signaling pathway. Plays a role in mitochondrial energetic metabolism by promoting COX activity and ATP production, via collaboration with isoform 1 in increasing protein levels of PINK1. From Homo sapiens (Human).
   1927..4572    +  CDS            RPOL_BPT7: Experimental evidence at protein level: Swiss-Prot protein existence level 1. Highly processive DNA-dependent RNA polymerase that catalyzes the transcription of class II and class III viral genes. Recognizes a specific promoter sequence and enters first into an 'abortive phase' where very short transcripts are synthesized and released before proceeding to the processive transcription of long RNA chains. Unwinds the double-stranded DNA to expose the coding strand for templating. Participates in the initiation of viral DNA replication presumably by making primers accessible to the DNA polymerase
   4672..5652    -  CDS            LuxB: LuxB luciferase subunit; luxB; from the Photorhabdus luminescens bioluminescence operon
   5716..6795    -  CDS            luxA (sequence partly withheld): LUXA1_PHOLU - Experimental evidence at protein level: Swiss-Prot protein existence level 1. Light-emitting reaction in luminous bacteria. From Photorhabdus luminescens (Xenorhabdus luminescens).
   6795..8068    -  CDS            M13 gene III (fragment) (sequence partly withheld): pIII; III; minor coat protein
   8251..8269    -  promoter       T7 promoter: promoter for bacteriophage T7 RNA polymerase
   8294..8338    -  terminator     rrnB T1 terminator: transcription terminator T1 from the E. coli rrnB gene
   8833..9055    +  rep_origin     pSC101 ori: low-copy replication origin that requires the Rep101 protein
   9103..10053   +  CDS            Rep101: RepA protein needed for replication with the pSC101 origin; rep101
>Addgene plasmid #168005 | AP-PTEN(med) | addgene full sequence | sequence record 330807 | Addgene NGS Result
ACGGCCTATTTGGCCTAAGGGCCTCGTGATACGCCTATTTTTATAGGTTAATGTCATGATAATAATGGTT
TCTTAGACGTCAGGTGGCACTTTTCGGGGAAATGTGCGCGGAACCCCTATTTGTTTATTTTTCTAAATAC
ATTCAAATATGTATCCGCTCATGAGACAATAACCCTGATAAATGCTTCAATAATATTGAAAAAGGAAGAG
TATGAGTATTCAACATTTCCGTGTCGCCCTTATTCCCTTTTTTGCGGCATTTTGCCTTCCTGTTTTTGCT
CACCCAGAAACGCTGGTGAAAGTAAAAGATGCTGAAGATCAGTTGGGTGCACGAGTGGGTTACATCGAAC
TGGATCTCAACAGCGGTAAGATCCTTGAGAGTTTTCGCCCCGAAGAACGTTTTCCAATGATGAGCACTTT
TAAAGTTCTGCTATGTGGCGCGGTATTATCCCGTATTGACGCCGGGCAAGAGCAACTCGGTCGCCGCATA
CACTATTCTCAGAATGACTTGGTTGAGTACTCACCAGTCACAGAAAAGCATCTTACGGATGGCATGACAG
TAAGAGAATTATGCAGTGCTGCCATAACCATGAGTGATAACACTGCGGCCAACTTACTTCTGACAACGAT
CGGAGGACCGAAGGAGCTAACCGCTTTTTTGCACAACATGGGGGATCATGTAACTCGCCTTGATCGTTGG
GAACCGGAGCTGAATGAAGCCATACCAAACGACGAGCGTGACACCACGATGCCTGTAGCAATGGCAACAA
CGTTGCGCAAACTATTAACTGGCGAACTACTTACTCTAGCTTCCCGGCAACAATTAATAGACTGGATGGA
GGCGGATAAAGTTGCAGGACCACTTCTGCGCTCGGCCCTTCCGGCTGGCTGGTTTATTGCTGATAAATCT
GGAGCCGGTGAGCGTGGGTCTCGCGGTATCATTGCAGCACTGGGGCCAGATGGTAAGCCCTCCCGTATCG
TAGTTATCTACACGACGGGGAGTCAGGCAACTATGGATGAACGAAATAGACAGATCGCTGAGATAGGTGC
CTCACTGATTAAGCATTGGTAACGTAATGCTCTGCCAGTGTTACAACCAATTAACCAATTCTGATTTCCG
GTCAAATAAAACGAAAGGCTCAGTCGAAAGACTGGGCCTTTCGTTTTATTCTAGAGCACAGCTAACACCA
CGTCGTCCCTATCTGCTGCCCTAGGTCTATGAGTGGTTGCTGGATAACTTTACGGGCATGCATAAGGCTC
GTAATATATATTCAGGGAGACCACAACGGTTTCCCTCTACAAATAATTTTGTTTAACTTTTACTAGAGTT
CCTTCCTCGAAAGGAAAAAAAAAATGGCTCGTGTACAGTTTAAACAACGTGAATCTACTGACGCAATCTT
TGTTCACTGCTCGGCTACCAAGCCAAGTCAGAATGTTGGTGTCCGTGAGATTCGCCAGTGGCACAAAGAG
CAGGGTTGGCTCGATGTGGGATACCACTTTATCATCAAGCGAGACGGTACTGTGGAGGCAGGACGAGATG
AGATGGCTGTAGGCTCTCACGCTAAGGGTTACAACCACAACTCTATCGGCGTCTGCCTTGTTGGTGGTAT
CGACGATAAAGGTAAGTTCGACGCTAACTTTACGCCAGCCCAAATGCAATCCCTTCGCTCACTGCTTGTC
ACACTGCTGGCTAAGTACGAAGGCGCTGTGCTTCGCGCCCATCATGAGGTGGCGCCGAAGGCTTCCCCTT
CGTTCGACCTTAAGCGTTGGTGGGAGAAGAACGAACTGGTCACTTCTGACCGTGGTAGCGGCGGTGGTGC
GAGTGGTGGTGCGGAGAACGGTTCCTTATGCGACCAAGAGATCGATTCGATCTGCAGTATCGAGAGAGCA
GATAACGGCGGTAGCGCAGGCAGTGGAGCGGGCGGTAACACGATTAACATCGCTAAGAACGACTTCTCTG
ACATCGAACTGGCTGCTATCCCGTTCAACACTCTGGCTGACCATTACGGTGAGCGTTTAGCTCGCGAACA
GTTGGCCCTTGAGCATGAGTCTTACGAGATGGGTGAAGCACGCTTCCGCAAGATGTTTGAGCGTCAACTT
AAAGCTGGTGAGGTTGCGGATAACGCTGCCGCTAAGCCTCTCATCACTACCCTACTCCCTAAGATGATTG
CACGCATCAACGACTGGTTTGAGGAAGTGAAAGCTAAGCGCGGCAAGCGCCCGACAGCCTTCCAGTTCCT
GCAAGAAATCAAGCCGGAAGCCGTAGCGTACATCACCATTAAGACCACTCTGGCTTGCCTAACCAGTGCT
GACAATACAACCGTTCAGGCTGTAGCAAGCGCAATCGGTCGGGCCATTGAGGACGAGGCTCGCTTCGGTC
GTATCCGTGACCTTGAAGCTAAGCACTTCAAGAAAAACGTTGAGGAACAACTCAACAAGCGCGTAGGGCA
CGTCTACAAGAAAGCATTTATGCAAGTTGTCGAGGCTGACATGCTCTCTAAGGGTCTACTCGGTGGCGAG
GCGTGGTCTTCGTGGCATAAGGAAGACTCTATTCATGTAGGAGTACGCTGCATCGAGATGCTCATTGAGT
CAACCGGAATGGTTAGCTTACACCGCCAAAATGCTGGCGTAGTAGGTCAAGACTCTGAGACTATCGAACT
CGCACCTGAATACGCTGAGGCTATCGCAACCCGTGCAGGTGCGCTGGCTGGCATCTCTCCGATGTTCCAA
CCTTGCGTAGTTCCTCCTAAGCCGTGGACTGGCATTACTGGTGGTGGCTATTGGGCTAACGGTCGTCGTC
CTCTGGCGCTGGTGCGTACTCACAGTAAGAAAGCACTGATGCGCTACGAAGACGTTTACATGCCTGAGGT
GTACAAAGCGATTAACATTGCGCAAAACACCGCATGGAAAATCAACAAGAAAGTCCTAGCGGTCGCCAAC
GTAATCACCAAGTGGAAGCATTGTCCGGTCGAGGACATCCCTGCGATTGAGCGTGAAGAACTCCCGATGA
AACCGGAAGACATCGACATGAATCCTGAGGCTCTCACCGCGTGGAAACGTGCTGCCGCTGCTGTGTACCG
CAAGGACAAGGCTCGCAAGTCTCGCCGTATCAGCCTTGAGTTCATGCTTGAGCAAGCCAATAAGTTTGCT
AACCATAAGGCCATCTGGTTCCCTTACAACATGGACTGGCGCGGTCGTGTTTACGCTGTGTCAATGTTCA
ACCCGCAAGGTAACGATATGACCAAAGGACTGCTTACGCTGGCGAAAGGTAAACCAATCGGTAAGGAAGG
TTACTACTGGCTGAAAATCCACGGTGCAAACTGTGCGGGTGTCGATAAGGTTCCGTTCCCTGAGCGCATC
AAGTTCATTGAGGAAAACCACGAGAACATCATGGCTTGCGCTAAGTCTCCACTGGAGAACACTTGGTGGG
CTGAGCAAGATTCTCCGTTCTGCTTCCTTGCGTTCTGCTTTGAGTACGCTGGGGTACAGCACCACGGCCT
GAGCTATAACTGCTCCCTTCCGCTGGCGTTTGACGGGTCTTGCTCTGGCATCCAGCACTTCTCCGCGATG
CTCCGAGATGAGGTAGGTGGTCGCGCGGTTAACTTGCTTCCTAGTGAAACCGTTCAGGACATCTACGGGA
TTGTTGCTAAGAAAGTCAACGAGATTCTACAAGCAGACGCAATCAATGGGACCGATAACGAAGTAGTTAC
CGTGACCGATGAGAACACTGGTGAAATCTCTGAGAAAGTCAAGCTGGGCACTAAGGCACTGGCTGGTCAA
TGGCTGGCTTACGGTGTTACTCGCAGTGTGACTAAGCGTTCAGTCATGACGCTGGCTTACGGGTCCAAAG
AGTTCGGCTTCCGTCAACAAGTGCTGGAAGATACCATTCAGCCAGCTATTGATTCCGGCAAGGGTCTGAT
GTTCACTCAGCCGAATCAGGCTGCTGGATACATGGCTAAGCTGATTTGGGAATCTGTGAGCGTGACGGTG
GTAGCTGCGGTTGAAGCAATGAACTGGCTTAAGTCTGCTGCTAAGCTGCTGGCTGCTGAGGTCAAAGATA
AGAAGACTGGAGAGATTCTTCGCAAGCGTTGCGCTGTGCATTGGGTAACTCCTGATGGTTTCCCTGTGTG
GCAGGAATACAAGAAGCCTATTCAGACGCGCTTGAACCTGATGTTCCTCGGTCAGTTCCGCTTACAGCCT
ACCATTAACACCAACAAAGATAGCGAGATTGATGCACACAAACAGGAGTCTGGTATCGCTCCTAACTTTG
TACACAGCCAAGACGGTAGCCACCTTCGTAAGACTGTAGTGTGGGCACACGAGAAGTACGGAATCGAATC
TTTTGCACTGATTCACGACTCCTTCGGTACCATTCCGGCTGACGCTGCGAACCTGTTCAAAGCAGTGCGC
GAAACTATGGTTGACACATATGAGTCTTGTGATGTACTGGCTGATTTCTACGACCAGTTCGCTGACCAGT
TGCACGAGTCTCAATTGGACAAAATGCCAGCACTTCCGGCTAAAGGTAACTTGAACCTCCGTGACATCTT
AGAGTCGGACTTCGCGTTCGCGTAATGGAGATTTTCAACATGACGCCATGGGCATTAAAAAATGCCCTCT
TGGGTTATCAAGAGGGTCATTATATTTGCTGAGGAGTGCCGTTAATTAAGTTTAGGTATATTCCGTGTGG
TACTTCTTAATATTATCATCAACAATATTGATTACATTTTTTTGGCTCATCAAATCATTCATTGGTTCAA
AGGACAGCAATACACTTTTCGCACCACACTTTTCAATTGCCAACTTAGCCGCAGTTATACACTCCGTATA
ATTTCCGACAGCGTTTTCTGCAATTATTTCTTCAAGTTTATTTTCGAAATTTTCATTAGGGTGCATTTCA
AGAACATAATCACTAATAAATGCACGCGTCTCTTGTTTAGCTTTATTACTATCTTCGTTATAGTTAACTA
ATATCATTAACTGATGGTCTATCTCTGATAGGTCAACGTCATATTTATCCGCAACGGCTTTATATCTTTC
AGCATATTCATATCTAACATCATTAGAATCATCCCACTTAAAGATGAGAGGAATACCTTTTTTGGCCGCC
CACTCAACAATATGATGACTGGTTGCTGTTACATATTTCCGAGGTCCGCCTGGCGTATAAGCATGGGGAT
TTACAGATATTTTAGGGAAGCTATAAAAATCGTTATCTGGATTACAATAGCCTGTTGTTAAAGCATCGTT
AATGATTTCATAACACTCTTCAAATAGTTGCTGTTGATATTCAACCGGGCGATTAAAAAAATGCATTTCA
TCTTTTTTTTCGCAATCACTAAACCCTAAAATAAATCTCCCTTCACTTAACTGATCCAATAAGCAAGCTT
CCTCCGCTATGCGGACAGGATGATGAGTTGTAATGATGTGATTTAATGAACCAATTTTAATTTTCTCTGT
TAAACCGAGCAGAAAACCAGAAACAGTCAGAGGAGCGCCGACAACACCATTATCTGAAAAATGATTTTCA
TACACTAAAATCTGTTCAAAATTCAACTTATCAACATACTCCGTTATTTCCTGCATGCGAACTATACTCT
GTTCTTGAACAGTTGTTGAATTGATGAAGTTAAGGAAGAACAATCCAAATTTGCTACCGCCACCGCCGCT
ACCGCCACCGCCGCTACCGCCACCGCCGCTACCGCCACCGCCATAATATAATAGCGAACGTTGTTTTTCT
TTAAGAAATGGCATGACATCAGACTGGAAGAGCTTCATGGAAGCAATAATTTCGTCTACTGTTCCATTAG
CTTCAAATCCACAACAAATATTTGATATTCCTGTAGCATCAATGTCTTTTTGAATTATGTCAATACATTC
CTGCGGCGTTCCCACGGGATTGATTTCGTAACTGTAATCAATACGGCGATTAGTATCTTTATGTCCTTTT
AATACAAAGTCACGCCACTGCCCTTTATTGAAATCATAACCTCTTGTTTGGTCTGAATCATCAAAAATAG
TCGTAGCATTCACATAAGAATCATACCAATGCCCCAGAAATTTCCGGCAAATCTCTTTCGCTTTAATTGA
GTCATGATCTACAGATGTTATATATGATAAGCAATGGTCGATATTATGAATATCGTGCCCATATTCTTGA
GCCACTTCATTATAAAGCTCAAGTTGTGCTTTCTTTTCGTTAGTATTTATAATCCAACTTAATATCATCG
GTAGGCCAAATTGAGCAGCCCACTCAGTCGTCGAAGCTGATTCAGCCACCACATAAACCGGTGCGCCACC
TCTGCTATACGCCGCGGGGTTTACTTTTACCTTATGGAACTTGATATGTTCATTATCAGCTTCCATATAT
CCCTCTGTCATGCCATTCTTTATCAGCCCGTACCAGCATTCCGCTAAGGCGCGACTGTTATTCATATCTG
TGCCGAATACGCGAAAGTCCTTGTTGTAAAGCCCTCGGCAAATACCAAACCGAAATCGTCCTTTTGACAT
TTGATCCAATAAATTCACATCTTCAAGTTGGCGTACTGGATGGGCTGTGGGAAGAACAATAGCGGCAGTT
CCTACATTCAATTTTTTAGTCGCGCCAAGTAAATATGCAGCAGCGACATAAGGGTTACCAAGCAAACCAA
ACTCCGTGAAATGATGCTCCAGTAACCATACGGTATCAAAACCACACTCCTCAGAGATGCGACCTAATTT
AACCAAACGTTTCATTACCTCTGTTTGGGAAAATTGGGGAGGTTGGTATGTAAGCAAAAAGTTTCCAAAT
TTC
[37 nt withheld, positions 6794-6830]
A
[50 nt withheld, positions 6832-6881]
GCGGAACAGGTTGATCTTATCGCAGTCGATACTGAACTCGTAAGGTTTACCAGCGCCAAAGACAAAAGGG
CGACATTCAACCGATTGAGGGAGG
[35 nt withheld, positions 6976-7010]
T
[62 nt withheld, positions 7012-7073]
A
[41 nt withheld, positions 7075-7115]
A
[161 nt withheld, positions 7117-7277]
TCCCTCAGAGC
[82 nt withheld, positions 7289-7370]
GACAGGAGGTTGAGGCAGGTCAGACGATTGG
[176 nt withheld, positions 7402-7577]
C
[305 nt withheld, positions 7579-7883]
T
[98 nt withheld, positions 7885-7982]
G
[85 nt withheld, positions 7984-8068]
TTTTTTTTTCCTTTACTGCACCTGCAGGTCTTTCTTATGAGTTACCTCCTGAACTTGGTAAACAGAACAA
CAAAGCTGCCTGATAGTGGCCTTTATTTTTGGCATAAATAACAGAATAAACACTGCACTGTGTATTCATT
CCAACGAGTGAATACACGGAGCAATGTCGCTCCTTCTTTCTCCCTATAGTGAGTCGTATTAGTAGGGTCC
CTAAGTCTCCTCAGCAAAACGAAAGGCCCAGTCTTTCGACTGAGCCTTTCGTTTTATTTGACCGGATGTC
CTCTTGACAGTAAGACGGGTAAGCCTGTTGATGATACCGCTGCCTTACTGGGTGCATTAGCCAGTCTGAA
TGACCTGTCACGGGATAATCCGAAGTGGTCAGACTGGAAAATCAGAGGGCAGGAACTGCTGAACAGCAAA
AAGTCAGATAGCACCACATAGCAGACCCGCCATAAAACGCCCTGAGAAGCCCGTGACGGGCTTTTCTTGT
ATTATGGGTAGTTTCCTTGCATGAATCCATAAAAGGCGCCTGTAGTGCCATTTACCCCCATTCACTGCCA
GAGCCGTGAGCGCAGCGAACTGAATGTCACGAAAAAGACAGCGACTCAGGTGCCTGATGGTCGGAGACAA
AAGGAATATTCAGCGATTTGCCCGAGCTTGCGAGGGTGCTACTTAAGCCTTTAGGGTTTTAAGGTCTGTT
TTGTAGAGGAGCAAACAGCGTTTGCGACATCCTTTTGTAATACTGCGGAACTGACTAAAGTAGTGAGTTA
TACACAGGGCTGGGATCTATTCTTTTTATCTTTTTTTATTCTTTCTTTATTCTATAAATTATAACCACTT
GAATATAAACAAAAAAAACACACAAAGGTCTAGCGGAATTTACAGAGGGTCTAGCAGAATTTACAAGTTT
TCCAGCAAAGGTCTAGCAGAATTTACAGATACCCACAACTCAAAGGAAAAGGACTAGTAATTATCATTGA
CTAGCCCATCTCAATTGGTATAGTGATTAAAATCACCTAGACCAATTGAGATGTATGTCTGAATTAGTTG
TTTTCAAAGCAAATGAACTAGCGATTAGTCGCTATGACTTAACGGAGCATGAAACCAAGCTAATTTTATG
CTGTGTGGCACTACTCAACCCCACGATTGAAAACCCTACAAGGAAAGAACGGACGGTATCGTTCACTTAT
AACCAATACGCTCAGATGATGAACATCAGTAGGGAAAATGCTTATGGTGTATTAGCTAAAGCAACCAGAG
AGCTGATGACGAGAACTGTGGAAATCAGGAATCCTTTGGTTAAAGGCTTTGAGATTTTCCAGTGGACAAA
CTATGCCAAGTTCTCAAGCGAAAAATTAGAATTAGTTTTTAGTGAAGAGATATTGCCTTATCTTTTCCAG
TTAAAAAAATTCATAAAATATAATCTGGAACATGTTAAGTCTTTTGAAAACAAATACTCTATGAGGATTT
ATGAGTGGTTATTAAAAGAACTAACACAAAAGAAAACTCACAAGGCAAATATAGAGATTAGCCTTGATGA
ATTTAAGTTCATGTTAATGCTTGAAAATAACTACCATGAGTTTAAAAGGCTTAACCAATGGGTTTTGAAA
CCAATAAGTAAAGATTTAAACACTTACAGCAATATGAAATTGGTGGTTGATAAGCGAGGCCGCCCGACTG
ATACGTTGATTTTCCAAGTTGAACTAGATAGACAAATGGATCTCGTAACCGAACTTGAGAACAACCAGAT
AAAAATGAATGGTGACAAAATACCAACAACCATTACATCAGATTCCTACCTACGTAACGGACTAAGAAAA
ACACTACACGATGCTTTAACTGCAAAAATTCAGCTCACCAGTTTTGAGGCAAAATTTTTGAGTGACATGC
AAAGTAAGCATGATCTCAATGGTTCGTTCTCATGGCTCACGCAAAAACAACGAACCACACTAGAGAACAT
ACTGGCTAAATACGGAAGGATCTGA
